>Addgene plasmid #232448 | pEN_TT PCSK5-V5 | addgene full sequence | sequence record 468264 | Addgene NGS Result
CTGACGGATGGCCTTTTTGCGTTTCTACAAACTCTTCCTGTTAGTTAGTTACTTAAGCTCGGGCCCCAAA
TAATGATTTTATTTTGACTGATAGTGACCTGTTCGTTGCAACAAATTGATAAGCAATGCTTTTTTATAAT
GCCAACTTTGTACAAAAAAGCAGGCTTTAAAGGAACCAATTCAGTCGACTGGATCCCGAGTTTACTCCCT
ATCAGTGATAGAGAACGTATGTCGAGTTTACTCCCTATCAGTGATAGAGAACGATGTCGAGTTTACTCCC
TATCAGTGATAGAGAACGTATGTCGAGTTTACTCCCTATCAGTGATAGAGAACGTATGTCGAGTTTACTC
CCTATCAGTGATAGAGAACGTATGTCGAGTTTATCCCTATCAGTGATAGAGAACGTATGTCGAGTTTACT
CCCTATCAGTGATAGAGAACGTATGTCGAGGTAGGCGTGTACGGTGGGAGGCCTATATAAGCAGAGCTCG
TTTAGTGAACCGTCAGATCGCCACTAGTATGGGCTGGGGGAGCCGCTGCTGCTGCCCGGGACGTTTGGAC
CTGCTGTGCGTGCTGGCGCTGCTCGGGGGCTGCCTGCTCCCCGTGTGTCGGACGCGCGTCTACACCAACC
ACTGGGCAGTCAAAATCGCCGGGGGCTTCCCGGAGGCCAACCGTATCGCCAGCAAGTACGGATTCATCAA
CATAGGACAGATAGGGGCCCTGAAGGACTACTACCACTTCTACCATAGCAGGACGATTAAAAGGTCAGTT
ATCTCGAGCAGAGGGACCCACAGTTTCATTTCAATGGAACCAAAGGTGGAATGGATCCAACAGCAAGTGG
TAAAAAAGCGGACAAAGAGGGATTATGACTTCAGTCGTGCCCAGTCTACCTATTTCAATGATCCCAAGTG
GCCCAGCATGTGGTATATGCACTGCAGTGACAATACACATCCCTGCCAGTCTGACATGAATATCGAAGGA
GCCTGGAAGAGAGGCTACACGGGAAAGAACATTGTGGTCACTATCCTGGATGACGGAATTGAGAGAACCC
ATCCAGATCTGATGCAAAACTACGATGCTCTGGCAAGTTGCGACGTGAATGGGAATGACTTGGACCCAAT
GCCTCGTTATGATGCAAGCAACGAGAACAAGCATGGGACTCGCTGTGCTGGAGAAGTGGCAGCCGCTGCA
AACAATTCGCACTGCACAGTCGGAATTGCTTTCAACGCCAAGATCGGAGGAGTGCGAATGCTGGACGGAG
ATGTCACGGACATGGTTGAAGCAAAATCAGTTAGCTTCAACCCCCAGCACGTGCACATTTACAGCGCCAG
CTGGGGCCCGGATGATGATGGCAAGACTGTGGACGGACCAGCCCCCCTCACCCGGCAAGCCTTTGAAAAC
GGCGTTAGAATGGGGCGGAGAGGCCTCGGCTCTGTGTTTGTTTGGGCATCTGGAAATGGTGGAAGGAGCA
AAGACCACTGCTCCTGTGATGGCTACACCAACAGCATCTACACCATCTCCATCAGCAGCACTGCAGAAAG
CGGAAAGAAACCTTGGTACCTGGAAGAGTGTTCATCCACGCTGGCCACAACCTACAGCAGCGGGGAGTCC
TACGATAAGAAAATCATCACTACAGATCTGAGGCAGCGTTGCACGGACAACCACACTGGGACGTCAGCCT
CAGCCCCCATGGCTGCAGGCATCATTGCGCTGGCCCTGGAAGCCAATCCGTTTCTGACCTGGAGAGACGT
ACAGCATGTTATTGTCAGGACTTCCCGTGCGGGACATTTGAACGCTAATGACTGGAAAACCAATGCTGCT
GGTTTTAAGGTGAGCCATCTTTATGGATTTGGACTGATGGACGCAGAAGCCATGGTGATGGAGGCAGAGA
AGTGGACCACCGTTCCCCGGCAGCACGTGTGTGTGGAGAGCACAGACCGACAAATCAAGACAATCCGCCC
TAACAGTGCAGTGCGCTCCATCTACAAAGCTTCAGGCTGCTCGGATAACCCCAACCGCCATGTCAACTAC
CTGGAGCACGTCGTTGTGCGCATCACCATCACCCACCCCAGGAGAGGAGACCTGGCCATCTACCTGACCT
CGCCCTCTGGAACTAGGTCTCAGCTTTTGGCCAACAGGCTATTTGATCACTCCATGGAAGGATTCAAAAA
CTGGGAGTTCATGACCATTCATTGCTGGGGAGAAAGAGCTGCTGGTGACTGGGTCCTTGAAGTTTATGAT
ACTCCCTCTCAGCTAAGGAACTTTAAGACTCCAGGTAAATTGAAAGAATGGTCTTTGGTCCTCTACGGCA
CCTCCGTGCAGCCATATTCACCAACCAATGAATTTCCGAAAGTGGAACGGTTCCGCTATAGCCGAGTTGA
AGACCCCACAGACGACTATGGCACAGAGGATTATGCAGGTCCCTGCGACCCTGAGTGCAGTGAGGTTGGC
TGTGACGGGCCAGGACCAGACCACTGCAATGACTGTTTGCACTACTACTACAAGCTGAAAAACAATACCA
GGATCTGTGTCTCCAGCTGCCCCCCTGGCCACTACCACGCCGACAAGAAGCGCTGCAGGAAGTGTGCCCC
CAACTGTGAGTCCTGCTTTGGGAGCCATGGTGACCAATGCATGTCCTGCAAATATGGATACTTTCTGAAT
GAAGAAACCAACAGCTGTGTTACTCACTGCCCTGATGGGTCATATCAGGATACCAAGAAAAATCTTTGCC
GGAAATGCAGTGAAAACTGCAAGACATGTACTGAATTCCATAACTGTACAGAATGTAGGGATGGGTTAAG
CCTGCAGGGATCCCGGTGCTCTGTCTCCTGTGAAGATGGACGGTATTTCAACGGCCAGGACTGCCAGCCC
TGCCACCGCTTCTGCGCCACTTGTGCTGGGGCAGGAGCTGATGGGTGCATTAACTGCACAGAGGGCTACT
TCATGGAGGATGGGAGATGCGTGCAGAGCTGTAGTATCAGCTATTACTTTGACCACTCTTCAGAGAATGG
ATACAAATCCTGCAAAAAATGTGATATCAGTTGTTTGACGTGCAATGGCCCAGGATTCAAGAACTGTACA
AGCTGCCCTAGTGGGTATCTCTTAGACTTAGGAATGTGTCAAATGGGAGCCATTTGCAAGGATGCAACGG
AAGAGTCCTGGGCGGAAGGAGGCTTCTGTATGCTTGTGAAAAAGAACAATCTGTGCCAACGGAAGGTTCT
TCAACAACTTTGCTGCAAAACATGTACATTTCAAGGCGGTAAGCCTATCCCTAACCCTCTCCTCGGTCTC
GATTCTACGTAACAATTGGAAGACTAATGCGTTTTCGAGATATCTAGACCCAGCTTTCTTGTACAAAGTT
GGCATTATAAGAAAGCATTGCTTATCAATTTGTTGCAACGAACAGGTCACTATCAGTCAAAATAAAATCA
TTATTTGCCATCCAGCTGCAGCTCTGGCCCGTGTCTCAAAATCTCTGATGTTACATTGCACAAGATAAAA
ATATATCATCATGAACAATAAAACTGTCTGCTTACATAAACAGTAATACAAGGGGTGTTATGAGCCATAT
TCAACGGGAAACGTCGAGGCCGCGATTAAATTCCAACATGGATGCTGATTTATATGGGTATAAATGGGCT
CGCGATAATGTCGGGCAATCAGGTGCGACAATCTATCGCTTGTATGGGAAGCCCGATGCGCCAGAGTTGT
TTCTGAAACATGGCAAAGGTAGCGTTGCCAATGATGTTACAGATGAGATGGTCAGACTAAACTGGCTGAC
GGAATTTATGCCTCTTCCGACCATCAAGCATTTTATCCGTACTCCTGATGATGCATGGTTACTCACCACT
GCGATCCCCGGAAAAACAGCATTCCAGGTATTAGAAGAATATCCTGATTCAGGTGAAAATATTGTTGATG
CGCTGGCAGTGTCCCTGCGCCGGTTGCATTCGATTCCTGTTTGTAATTGTCCTTTTAACAGCGATCGCGT
ATTTCGTCTCGCTCAGGCGCAATCACGAATGAATAACGGTTTGGTTGATGCGAGTGATTTTGATGACGAG
CGTAATGGCTGGCCTGTTGAACAAGTCTGGAAAGAAATGCATAAACTTTTGCCATTCTCACCGGATTCAG
TCGTCACTCATGGTGATTTCTCACTTGATAACCTTATTTTTGACGAGGGGAAATTAGGCCGGGAAGCCGA
TCTCGGCTTGAACGAATTGTTAGGTGGCGGTACTTGGGTCGATATCAAAGTGCATCACTTCTTCCCGTAT
GCCCAACTTTGTATAGAGAGCCACTGCGGGATCGTCACCGTAATCTGCTTGCACGTAGATCACATAAGCA
CCAAGCGCGTTGGCCTCATGCTTGAGGAGATTGATGAGCGCGGTGGCAATGCCCTGCCTCCGGTGCTCGC
CGGAGACTGCGAGATCATAGATATAGATCTCACTACGCGGCTGCTCAAACTTGGGCAGAACGTAAGCCGC
GAGAGCGCCAACAACCGCTTCTTGGTCGAAGGCAGCAAGCGCGATGAATGTCTTACTACGGAGCAAGTTC
CCGAGGTAATCGGAGTCCGGCTGATGTTGGGAGTAGGTGGCTACGTCTCCGAACTCACGACCGAAAAGAT
CAAGAGCAGCCCGCATGGATTTGACTTGGTCAGGGCCGAGCCTACATGTGCGAATGATGCCCATACTTGA
GCCACCTAACTTTGTTTTAGGGCGACTGCCCTGCTGCGTAACATCGTTGCTGCTGCGTAACATCGTTGCT
GCTCCATAACATCAAACATCGACCCACGGCGTAACGCGCTTGCTGCTTGGATGCCCGAGGCATAGACTGT
ACAAAAAAACAGTCATAACAAGCCATGAAAACCGCCACTGCGCCGTTACCACCGCTGCGTTCGGTCAAGG
TTCTGGACCAGTTGCGTGAGCGCATACGCTACTTGCATTACAGTTTACGAACCGAACAGGCTTATGTCAA
CTGGGTTCGTGCCTTCATCCGTTTCCACGGTGTGCGTCACCCGGCAACCTTGGGCAGCAGCGAAGTCGAG
GCATTTCTGTCCTGGCTGGCGAACGAGCGCAAGGTTTCGGTCTCCACGCATCGTCAGGCATTGGCGGCCT
TGCTGTTCTTCTACGGCAAGGTGCTGTGCACGGATCTGCCCTGGCTTCAGGAGATCGGAAGACCTCGGCC
GTCGCGGCGCTTGCCGGTGGTGCTGACCCCGGATGAAGTGGTTCGCATCCTCGGTTTTCTGGAAGGCGAG
CATCGTTTGTTCGCCCAGGACTCTAGCTATAGTTCTAGTGGTTGGCTACTAATAGGTTGTATTGATGTTG
GACGAGTCGGAATCGCAGACCGATACCAGGATCTTGCCATCCTATGGAACTGCCTCGGTGAGTTTTCTCC
TTCATTACAGAAACGGCTTTTTCAAAAATATGGTATTGATAATCCTGATATGAATAAATTGCAGTTTCAT
TTGATGCTCGATGAGTTTTTCTAATCAGAATTGGTTAATTGGTTGTAACACTGGCAGAGCATTACGCTGA
CTTGACGGGACGGCGCAAGCTCATGACCAAAATCCCTTAACGTGAGTTTTCGTTCCACTGAGCGTCAGAC
CCCGTAGAAAAGATCAAAGGATCTTCTTGAGATCCTTTTTTTCTGCGCGTAATCTGCTGCTTGCAAACAA
AAAAACCACCGCTACCAGCGGTGGTTTGTTTGCCGGATCAAGAGCTACCAACTCTTTTTCCGAAGGTAAC
TGGCTTCAGCAGAGCGCAGATACCAAATACTGTTCTTCTAGTGTAGCCGTAGTTAGGCCACCACTTCAAG
AACTCTGTAGCACCGCCTACATACCTCGCTCTGCTAATCCTGTTACCAGTGGCTGCTGCCAGTGGCGATA
AGTCGTGTCTTACCGGGTTGGACTCAAGACGATAGTTACCGGATAAGGCGCAGCGGTCGGGCTGAACGGG
GGGTTCGTGCACACAGCCCAGCTTGGAGCGAACGACCTACACCGAACTGAGATACCTACAGCGTGAGCTA
TGAGAAAGCGCCACGCTTCCCGAAGGGAGAAAGGCGGACAGGTATCCGGTAAGCGGCAGGGTCGGAACAG
GAGAGCGCACGAGGGAGCTTCCAGGGGGAAACGCCTGGTATCTTTATAGTCCTGTCGGGTTTCGCCACCT
CTGACTTGAGCGTCGATTTTTGTGATGCTCGTCAGGGGGGCGGAGCCTATGGAAAAACGCCAGCAACGCG
GCCTTTTTACGGTTCCTGGCCTTTTGCTGGCCTTTTGCTCACATGTTCTTTCCTGCGTTATCCCCTGATT
CTGTGGATAACCGTATTACCGCTAGCATGGATCTCGGGGACGTCTAACTACTAAGCGAGAGTAGGGAACT
GCCAGGCATCAAATAAAACGAAAGGCTCAGTCGGAAGACTGGGCCTTTCGTTTTATCTGTTGTTTGTCGG
TGAACGCTCTCCTGAGTAGGACAAATCCGCCGGGAGCGGATTTGAACGTTGTGAAGCAACGGCCCGGAGG
GTGGCGGGCAGGACGCCCGCCATAAACTGCCAGGCATCAAACTAAGCAGAAGGCCATC
Features (pLannotate 1.2.2; 13 found; start..end, strand, type, name):
     67..166     +  protein_bind   attL1: mutant version of attL; recombination site for the Gateway® LR reaction LR Clonase™
    198..512     +  promoter       tight TRE promoter: Tet-responsive promoter PTight, consisting of seven tet operator sequences followed by the minimal CMV promoter
    564..3257    +  CDS            Pcsk6: PCSK6_RAT - Also known as Pace4. Experimental evidence at protein level: Swiss-Prot protein existence level 1. Serine endoprotease that processes various proproteins by cleavage at paired basic amino acids, recognizing the RXXX[KR]R consensus motif. Likely functions in the constitutive secretory pathway, with unique restricted distribution in both neuroendocrine and non-neuroendocrine tissues. From Rattus norvegicus (Rat).
   3258..3299    +  CDS            V5 tag: epitope tag from simian virus 5
   3338..3437    -  protein_bind   attL2: mutant version of attL; recombination site for the Gateway® LR reaction LR Clonase™
   3560..4186    +  CDS            KanR (fragment): aminoglycoside phosphotransferase; aph(3')-Ia; confers resistance to kanamycin in bacteria or G418 (Geneticin®) in eukaryotes
   4220..4753    -  CDS            GmR: gentamycin acetyltransferase; aacC1; confers resistance to gentamycin
   4942..4970    -  promoter       Pc promoter: intI1 (promoter lies within the coding sequence); class 1 integron promoter
   4948..5295    -  CDS            YPR2_ECOLX (fragment): Protein predicted: Swiss-Prot protein existence level 4. From Escherichia coli.
   5300..5484    +  CDS            KanR (fragment): aminoglycoside phosphotransferase; aph(3')-Ia; confers resistance to kanamycin in bacteria or G418 (Geneticin®) in eukaryotes
   5627..6215    +  rep_origin     ori: high-copy-number ColE1/pMB1/pBR322/pUC origin of replication
   6383..6426    -  terminator     rrnB T1 terminator: Escherichia coli rrnB; transcription terminator T1 from the E. coli rrnB gene
   6558..17      +  terminator     rrnB T2 terminator (across the origin): transcription terminator T2 from the E. coli rrnB gene
