[The description below was written by a language model from this plasmid's Addgene catalogue record and pLannotate feature annotations shown in this document.]
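Description:
pEN_TT PCSK5-V5 is a Gateway entry vector built on the pEN_TTmiRC2 backbone and designed to supply a tetracycline-inducible human PCSK5 expression cassette for transfer into a destination vector. It is a 6,568 nt plasmid propagated in E. coli from a high-copy ColE1/pUC-type origin and selected with gentamicin. Resistance comes from a gentamicin acetyltransferase gene (aacC1) driven by a class 1 integron Pc promoter. The two kanamycin-resistance fragments annotated on either side of this cassette suggest that the gentamicin marker was inserted into, and disrupts, an original KanR gene. The rrnB T1 and T2 terminators lie upstream of the cloning region, where they insulate it from read-through transcription from the backbone.

The payload sits between attL1 and attL2, so an LR Clonase reaction moves the promoter and the coding sequence together into an attR-containing destination vector. It consists of the tight TRE promoter (seven tet operators fused to a minimal CMV promoter), followed by the PCSK5 open reading frame cloned between SpeI and MfeI sites and fused in frame to a C-terminal V5 epitope tag for detection. The automated annotation labels this roughly 2.7 kb ORF as rat Pcsk6 (PACE4). This most likely reflects a homology match among related proprotein convertases, since the catalogue entry identifies the insert as human PCSK5 (PC5/PC6). No polyadenylation signal or tet transactivator is annotated, so these would have to be provided by the destination vector or the host cell system. The construct is intended as an intermediate for building doxycycline-regulated PCSK5 expression vectors, and the associated work concerns a hypomorphic PCSK5 variant in MCF10DCIS.com cells.
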