Addgene plasmid #232448: pEN_TT PCSK5-V5
Purpose: Gateway entry vector for an inducible PCSK5
Depositing lab: Kevin Janes. Depositing organization: University of Virginia. Publication: PCSK5M452I is a recessive hypomorph exclusive to MCF10DCIS.com cells. Marohl T, Atkins KA, Wang L, Janes KA. Mol Cancer Res. 2025 Oct 28. doi: 10.1158/1541-7786.MCR-25-0211. PubMed 41148168.
Backbone
  Vector backbone: pEN_TTmiRC2
  Backbone manufacturer: Iain Fraser, Addgene plasmid #25752
  Vector type: Gateway entry vector
Growth in bacteria
  Bacterial resistance: Gentamicin, 10 μg/mL
  Growth temperature: 37°C
  Growth strain: DH5alpha
  Copy number: High Copy
Gene/Insert
  Gene/Insert name: PCSK5 (alt names: PC5; PC6)
  Species: H. sapiens (human)
  Entrez Gene: PCSK5 (a.k.a. PC5, PC6, PC6A, SPC6)
  Tag / fusion protein: V5 (C terminal on insert)
  Cloning method: Restriction Enzyme; 5′ cloning site SpeI (unknown if destroyed); 3′ cloning site MfeI (unknown if destroyed)
Terms and licenses: Academic/Nonprofit Terms; Industry Terms: Not Available to Industry
How to cite: pEN_TT PCSK5-V5 was a gift from Kevin Janes (Addgene plasmid # 232448 ; http://n2t.net/addgene:232448 ; RRID:Addgene_232448)
